>Addgene plasmid #107199 | anxA10-GFP | addgene full sequence | sequence record 209809 | Addgene NGS Result
CGTTACATAACTTACGGTAAATGGCCCGCCTGGCTGACCGCCCAACGACCCCCGCCCATTGACGTCAATA
ATGACGTATGTTCCCATAGTAACGCCAATAGGGACTTTCCATTGACGTCAATGGGTGGAGTATTTACGGT
AAACTGCCCACTTGGCAGTACATCAAGTGTATCATATGCCAAGTACGCCCCCTATTGACGTCAATGACGG
TAAATGGCCCGCCTGGCATTATGCCCAGTACATGACCTTATGGGACTTTCCTACTTGGCAGTACATCTAC
GTATTAGTCATCGCTATTACCATGGTGATGCGGTTTTGGCAGTACATCAATGGGCGTGGATAGCGGTTTG
ACTCACGGGGATTTCCAAGTCTCCACCCCATTGACGTCAATGGGAGTTTGTTTTGGCACCAAAATCAACG
GGACTTTCCAAAATGTCGTAACAACTCCGCCCCATTGACGCAAATGGGCGGTAGGCGTGTACGGTGGGAG
GTCTATATAAGCAGAGCTGGTTTAGTGAACCGTCAGATCCGCTAGCGCTACCGGACTCAGATCTCGAGCT
CAAGCTTCGAATTCAAAATGTTTTGTGGAGACTATGTGCAAGGAACCATCTTCCCAGCTCCCAATTTCAA
TCCCATAATGGATGCCCAAATGCTAGGAGGAGCACTCCAAGGATTTGACTGTGACAAAGACATGCTGATC
AACATTCTGACTCAGCGCTGCAATGCACAAAGGATGATGATTGCAGAGGCATACCAGAGCATGTATGGCC
GGGACCTGATTGGGGATATGAGGGAGCAGCTTTCGGATCACTTCAAAGATGTGATGGCTGGCCTCATGTA
CCCACCACCACTGTATGATGCTCATGAGCTCTGGCATGCCATGAAGGGAGTAGGCACTGATGAGAATTGC
CTCATTGAAATACTAGCTTCAAGAACAAATGGAGAAATTTTCCAGATGCGAGAAGCCTACTGCTTGCAAT
ACAGCAATAACCTCCAAGAGGACATTTATTCAGAGACCTCAGGACACTTCAGAGATACTCTCATGAACTT
GGTCCAGGGGACCAGAGAGGAAGGATATACAGACCCTGCGATGGCTGCTCAGGATGCAATGGTCCTATGG
GAAGCCTGTCAGCAGAAGACGGGGGAGCACAAAACCATGCTGCAAATGATCCTGTGCAACAAGAGCTACC
AGCAGCTGCGGCTGGTTTTCCAGGAATTTCAAAATATTTCTGGGCAAGATATGGTAGATGCCATTAATGA
ATGTTATGATGGATACTTTCAGGAGCTGCTGGTTGCAATTGTTCTCTGTGTTCGAGACAAACCAGCCTAT
TTTGCTTATAGATTATATAGTGCAATTCATGACTTTGGTTTCCATAATAAAACTGTAATCAGGATTCTCA
TTGCCAGAAGTGAAATAGACCTGCTGACCATAAGGAAACGATACAAAGAGCGATATGGAAAATCCCTATT
TCATGATATCAGAAATTTTGCTTCAGGGCATTATAAGAAAGCACTGCTTGCCATCTGTGCTGGTGATGCT
GAGGACTACGTCGACGGTACCGCGGGCCCGGGATCCATCGCCACCATGGTGAGCAAGGGCGAGGAGCTGT
TCACCGGGGTGGTGCCCATCCTGGTCGAGCTGGACGGCGACGTAAACGGCCACAAGTTCAGCGTGTCCGG
CGAGGGCGAGGGCGATGCCACCTACGGCAAGCTGACCCTGAAGTTCATCTGCACCACCGGCAAGCTGCCC
GTGCCCTGGCCCACCCTCGTGACCACCCTGACCTACGGCGTGCAGTGCTTCAGCCGCTACCCCGACCACA
TGAAGCAGCACGACTTCTTCAAGTCCGCCATGCCCGAAGGCTACGTCCAGGAGCGCACCATCTTCTTCAA
GGACGACGGCAACTACAAGACCCGCGCCGAGGTGAAGTTCGAGGGCGACACCCTGGTGAACCGCATCGAG
CTGAAGGGCATCGACTTCAAGGAGGACGGCAACATCCTGGGGCACAAGCTGGAGTACAACTACAACAGCC
ACAACGTCTATATCATGGCCGACAAGCAGAAGAACGGCATCAAGGTGAACTTCAAGATCCGCCACAACAT
CGAGGACGGCAGCGTGCAGCTCGCCGACCACTACCAGCAGAACACCCCCATCGGCGACGGCCCCGTGCTG
CTGCCCGACAACCACTACCTGAGCACCCAGTCCGCCCTGAGCAAAGACCCCAACGAGAAGCGCGATCACA
TGGTCCTGCTGGAGTTCGTGACCGCCGCCGGGATCACTCTCGGCATGGACGAGCTGTACAAGTAAAGCGG
CCGCGACTCTAGATCATAATCAGCCATACCACATTTGTAGAGGTTTTACTTGCTTTAAAAAACCTCCCAC
ACCTCCCCCTGAACCTGAAACATAAAATGAATGCAATTGTTGTTGTTAACTTGTTTATTGCAGCTTATAA
TGGTTACAAATAAAGCAATAGCATCACAAATTTCACAAATAAAGCATTTTTTTCACTGCATTCTAGTTGT
GGTTTGTCCAAACTCATCAATGTATCTTAAGGCGTAAATTGTAAGCGTTAATATTTTGTTAAAATTCGCG
TTAAATTTTTGTTAAATCAGCTCATTTTTTAACCAATAGGCCGAAATCGGCAAAATCCCTTATAAATCAA
AAGAATAGACCGAGATAGGGT
[37 nt withheld, positions 2682-2718]
AAAGAACGTGGACTCCAACGTCAAAGG
[49 nt withheld, positions 2746-2794]
T
[91 nt withheld, positions 2796-2886]
G
[124 nt withheld, positions 2888-3011]
CAGGTGGCACTTTTCGGGGAAATGTGCGCGGAACCCCTATTTGTTTATTTTTCTAAATACATTCAAATAT
GTATCCGCTCATGAGACAATAACCCTGATAAATGCTTCAATAATATTGAAAAAGGAAGAGTCCTGAGGCG
GAAAGAACCAGCTGTGGAATGTGTGTCAGTTAGGGTGTGGAAAGTCCCCAGGCTCCCCAGCAGGCAGAAG
TATGCAAAGCATGCATCTCAATTAGTCAGCAACCAGGTGTGGAAAGTCCCCAGGCTCCCCAGCAGGCAGA
AGTATGCAAAGCATGCATCTCAATTAGTCAGCAACCATAGTCCCGCCCCTAACTCCGCCCATCCCGCCCC
TAACTCCGCCCAGTTCCGCCCATTCTCCGCCCCATGGCTGACTAATTTTTTTTATTTATGCAGAGGCCGA
GGCCGCCTCGGCCTCTGAGCTATTCCAGAAGTAGTGAGGAGGCTTTTTTGGAGGCCTAGGCTTTTGCAAA
GATCGATCAAGAGACAGGATGAGGATCGTTTCGCATGATTGAACAAGATGGATTGCACGCAGGTTCTCCG
GCCGCTTGGGTGGAGAGGCTATTCGGCTATGACTGGGCACAACAGACAATCGGCTGCTCTGATGCCGCCG
TGTTCCGGCTGTCAGCGCAGGGGCGCCCGGTTCTTTTTGTCAAGACCGACCTGTCCGGTGCCCTGAATGA
ACTGCAAGACGAGGCAGCGCGGCTATCGTGGCTGGCCACGACGGGCGTTCCTTGCGCAGCTGTGCTCGAC
GTTGTCACTGAAGCGGGAAGGGACTGGCTGCTATTGGGCGAAGTGCCGGGGCAGGATCTCCTGTCATCTC
ACCTTGCTCCTGCCGAGAAAGTATCCATCATGGCTGATGCAATGCGGCGGCTGCATACGCTTGATCCGGC
TACCTGCCCATTCGACCACCAAGCGAAACATCGCATCGAGCGAGCACGTACTCGGATGGAAGCCGGTCTT
GTCGATCAGGATGATCTGGACGAAGAGCATCAGGGGCTCGCGCCAGCCGAACTGTTCGCCAGGCTCAAGG
CGAGCATGCCCGACGGCGAGGATCTCGTCGTGACCCATGGCGATGCCTGCTTGCCGAATATCATGGTGGA
AAATGGCCGCTTTTCTGGATTCATCGACTGTGGCCGGCTGGGTGTGGCGGACCGCTATCAGGACATAGCG
TTGGCTACCCGTGATATTGCTGAAGAGCTTGGCGGCGAATGGGCTGACCGCTTCCTCGTGCTTTACGGTA
TCGCCGCTCCCGATTCGCAGCGCATCGCCTTCTATCGCCTTCTTGACGAGTTCTTCTGAGCGGGACTCTG
GGGTTCGAAATGACCGACCAAGCGACGCCCAACCTGCCATCACGAGATTTCGATTCCACCGCCGCCTTCT
ATGAAAGGTTGGGCTTCGGAATCGTTTTCCGGGACGCCGGCTGGATGATCCTCCAGCGCGGGGATCTCAT
GCTGGAGTTCTTCGCCCACCCTAGGGGGAGGCTAACTGAAACACGGAAGGAGACAATACCGGAAGGAACC
CGCGCTATGACGGCAATAAAAAGACAGAATAAAACGCACGGTGTTGGGTCGTTTGTTCATAAACGCGGGG
TTCGGTCCCAGGGCTGGCACTCTGTCGATACCCCACCGAGACCCCATTGGGGCCAATACGCCCGCGTTTC
TTCCTTTTCCCCACCCCACCCCCCAAGTTCGGGTGAAGGCCCAGGGCTCGCAGCCAACGTCGGGGCGGCA
GGCCCTGCCATAGCCTCAGGTTACTCATATATACTTTAGATTGATTTAAAACTTCATTTTTAATTTAAAA
GGATCTAGGTGAAGATCCTTTTTGATAATCTCATGACCAAAATCCCTTAACGTGAGTTTTCGTTCCACTG
AGCGTCAGACCCCGTAGAAAAGATCAAAGGATCTTCTTGAGATCCTTTTTTTCTGCGCGTAATCTGCTGC
TTGCAAACAAAAAAACCACCGCTACCAGCGGTGGTTTGTTTGCCGGATCAAGAGCTACCAACTCTTTTTC
CGAAGGTAACTGGCTTCAGCAGAGCGCAGATACCAAATACTGTTCTTCTAGTGTAGCCGTAGTTAGGCCA
CCACTTCAAGAACTCTGTAGCACCGCCTACATACCTCGCTCTGCTAATCCTGTTACCAGTGGCTGCTGCC
AGTGGCGATAAGTCGTGTCTTACCGGGTTGGACTCAAGACGATAGTTACCGGATAAGGCGCAGCGGTCGG
GCTGAACGGGGGGTTCGTGCACACAGCCCAGCTTGGAGCGAACGACCTACACCGAACTGAGATACCTACA
GCGTGAGCTATGAGAAAGCGCCACGCTTCCCGAAGGGAGAAAGGCGGACAGGTATCCGGTAAGCGGCAGG
GTCGGAACAGGAGAGCGCACGAGGGAGCTTCCAGGGGGAAACGCCTGGTATCTTTATAGTCCTGTCGGGT
TTCGCCACCTCTGACTTGAGCGTCGATTTTTGTGATGCTCGTCAGGGGGGCGGAGCCTATGGAAAAACGC
CAGCAACGCGGCCTTTTTACGGTTCCTGGCCTTTTGCTGGCCTTTTGCTCACATGTTCTTTCCTGCGTTA
TCCCCTGATTCTGTGGATAACCGTATTACCGCCATGCATTAGTTATTAATAGTAATCAATTACGGGGTCA
TTAGTTCATAGCCCATATATGGAGTTCCG
Features (pLannotate 1.2.2; 17 found; start..end, strand, type, name):
      1..304     +  enhancer       CMV enhancer: human cytomegalovirus immediate early enhancer
    305..508     +  promoter       CMV promoter: human cytomegalovirus (CMV) immediate early promoter
    531..574     +  misc_feature   MCS (fragment): multiple cloning site
    578..1549    +  CDS            ANXA10: ANX10_HUMAN - Also known as ANX14. Experimental evidence at protein level: Swiss-Prot protein existence level 1. From Homo sapiens (Human).
   1550..1576    +  misc_feature   MCS (fragment): multiple cloning site
   1586..2305    +  CDS            EGFP: the original enhanced GFP (Yang et al., 1996) mammalian codon-optimized
   2322..2405    +  CDS            large T antigen (fragment): large T antigen from SV40 (simian virus 40)
   2428..2549    +  polyA_signal   SV40 poly(A) signal: SV40 polyadenylation signal
   2583..3011    -  rep_origin     f1 ori (sequence partly withheld): f1 bacteriophage origin of replication; arrow indicates direction of (+) strand synthesis
   3038..3142    +  promoter       AmpR promoter: bla
   3144..3501    +  promoter       SV40 promoter: SV40 enhancer and early promoter
   3536..4330    +  CDS            NeoR/KanR: aminoglycoside phosphotransferase from Tn5; aph(3')-II (or nptII); confers resistance to neomycin, kanamycin, and G418 (Geneticin®)
   4351..4503    +  CDS            ble (fragment): BLE_KLEPN - Experimental evidence at protein level: Swiss-Prot protein existence level 1. Binding protein with a strong affinity to the bleomycin family of antibiotics. Binds to CL990; an antimitotic-antibiotic compound. From Klebsiella pneumoniae.
   4562..4609    +  polyA_signal   HSV TK poly(A) signal: herpes simplex virus thymidine kinase polyadenylation signal (Cole and Stacy, 1985)
   4700..4716    -  polyA_signal   bGH poly(A) signal (fragment): bovine growth hormone polyadenylation signal
   4938..5526    +  rep_origin     ori: high-copy-number ColE1/pMB1/pBR322/pUC origin of replication
   5641..5700    +  enhancer       CMV enhancer (fragment): human cytomegalovirus immediate early enhancer
