[The description below was written by a language model from this plasmid's Addgene catalogue record and pLannotate feature annotations shown in this document.]
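Description:
anxA10-GFP is a mammalian expression plasmid built on the Clontech pEGFP-N3 backbone, about 5.7 kb in total, that produces human annexin A10 (ANXA10, also known as ANX14) fused at its C terminus to EGFP. The roughly 975 bp annexin A10 coding sequence was inserted between the EcoRI and SalI sites of the multiple cloning site, both of which remain intact. This places it directly downstream of the human cytomegalovirus immediate early enhancer and promoter and upstream of the mammalian codon-optimised EGFP reading frame, separated only by a short stretch of residual polylinker that serves as a linker. Transcripts are terminated by the SV40 polyadenylation signal that follows EGFP.

The rest of the plasmid is the standard pEGFP-N architecture. A single Tn5 aminoglycoside phosphotransferase gene (NeoR/KanR) is preceded by both a bacterial bla-type promoter and the SV40 enhancer/early promoter and is followed by the HSV thymidine kinase poly(A) signal. The same marker therefore gives kanamycin resistance in E. coli and G418 resistance for selecting stably transfected mammalian cells. Propagation in bacteria relies on a high-copy ColE1/pUC-type origin, and an f1 phage origin is also present, which permits single-stranded DNA production. The small annotated fragments of SV40 large T antigen, ble and bGH poly(A) are most likely backbone remnants or partial matches from the automated annotation rather than functional elements.

The construct is intended for transient or stable expression of fluorescently labelled annexin A10 for live cell imaging. The associated work concerns the localisation of this protein to nuclear paraspeckles.
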