Addgene plasmid #107199: anxA10-GFP
Purpose: Expresses human annexin A10-GFP fusion protein for live cell imaging
Depositing lab: Volker Gerke & Ursula Rescher. Publication: The tumor suppressor annexin A10 is a novel component of nuclear paraspeckles. Quiskamp N, Poeter M, Raabe CA, Hohenester UM, Konig S, Gerke V, Rescher U. Cell Mol Life Sci. 2014 Jan;71(2):311-29. doi: 10.1007/s00018-013-1375-4. Epub 2013 May 29. PubMed 23715859.
Backbone
  Vector backbone: pEGFP-N3
  Backbone manufacturer: Clontech
  Backbone size w/o insert (bp): 4700
  Total vector size (bp): 5700
  Vector type: Mammalian Expression
  Selectable markers: Neomycin (select with G418)
Growth in bacteria
  Bacterial resistance: Kanamycin, 50 μg/mL
  Growth temperature: 37°C
  Growth strain: DH5alpha
  Copy number: Unknown
Gene/Insert
  Gene/Insert name: annexin A10 (alt name: ANX14)
  Species: H. sapiens (human)
  Insert size (bp): 975
  Entrez Gene: ANXA10 (a.k.a. ANX14)
  Promoter: CMV
  Tag / fusion protein: Green Fluorescent Protein (C terminal on insert)
  Cloning method: Restriction Enzyme; 5′ cloning site EcoRI (not destroyed); 3′ cloning site SalI (not destroyed)
  Sequencing primers: 5′ EGFP-N
Terms and licenses: Academic/Nonprofit Terms; Industry Terms: Not Available to Industry
How to cite: anxA10-GFP was a gift from Volker Gerke & Ursula Rescher (Addgene plasmid # 107199 ; http://n2t.net/addgene:107199 ; RRID:Addgene_107199)
